>Addgene plasmid #48488 | pFUSB4_CTGA | depositor full sequence | sequence record 70188 | Full Sequence
ATGTTTTCCCAGTCACGACGTTGTAAAACGACGGCCAGTCTTAAGCGTCTCATGGCCTGACCCCGGACCA
AGTGGTGGCCTATCGCCAGCCACGATGGCGGCAAGCAAGCGCTCGAAACGGTGCAGCGGCTGTTGCCGGT
GCTGTGCCAGGACCATGGCCTGACCCCGGACCAAGTGGTGGCTATCGCCAGCAACGGTGGCGGCAAGCAA
GCGCTCGAAACGGTGCAGCGGCTGTTGCCGGTGCTGTGCCAGGACCATGGCCTGACCCCGGACCAAGTGG
TGGCTATCGCCAGCAACAATGGCGGCAAGCAAGCGCTCGAAACGGTGCAGCGGCTGTTGCCGGTGCTGTG
CCAGGACCATGGCCTGACCCCGGACCAAGTGGTGGCTATCGCCAGCAACATTGGCGGCAAGCAAGCGCTC
GAAACGGTGCAGCGGCTGTTGCCGGTGCTGTGCCAGGACCATGGCCTGACCCCGGACCAAGTGGTGGCTA
TCGAGACGTCTAGACCAGCCAGGACAGAAATGCCTCGACTTCGCTGCTACCCAAGGTTGCCGGGTGACGC
ACACCGTGGAAACGGATGAAGGCACGAACCCAGTGGACATAAGCCTGTTCGGTTCGTAAGCTGTAATGCA
AGTAGCGTATGCGCTCACGCAACTGGTCCAGAACCTTGACCGAACGCAGCGGTGGTAACGGCGCAGTGGC
GGTTTTCATGGCTTGTTATGACTGTTTTTTTGGGGTACAGTCTATGCCTCGGGCATCCAAGCAGCAAGCG
CGTTACGCCGTGGGTCGATGTTTGATGTTATGGAGCAGCAACGATGTTACGCAGCAGGGCAGTCGCCCTA
AAACAAAGTTAAACATTATGAGGGAAGCGGTGATCGCCGAAGTATCGACTCAACTATCAGAGGTAGTTGG
CGTCATCGAGCGCCATCTCGAACCGACGTTGCTGGCCGTACATTTGTACGGCTCCGCAGTGGATGGCGGC
CTGAAGCCACACAGTGATATTGATTTGCTGGTTACGGTGACCGTAAGGCTTGATGAAACAACGCGGCGAG
CTTTGATCAACGACCTTTTGGAAACTTCGGCTTCCCCTGGAGAGAGCGAGATTCTCCGCGCTGTAGAAGT
CACCATTGTTGTGCACGACGACATCATTCCGTGGCGTTATCCAGCTAAGCGCGAACTGCAATTTGGAGAA
TGGCAGCGCAATGACATTCTTGCAGGTATCTTCGAGCCAGCCACGATCGACATTGATCTGGCTATCTTGC
TGACAAAAGCAAGAGAACATAGCGTTGCCTTGGTAGGTCCAGCGGCGGAGGAACTCTTTGATCCGGTTCC
TGAACAGGATCTATTTGAGGCGCTAAATGAAACCTTAACGCTATGGAACTCGCCGCCCGACTGGGCTGGC
GATGAGCGAAATGTAGTGCTTACGTTGTCCCGCATTTGGTACAGCGCAGTAACCGGCAAAATCGCGCCGA
AGGATGTCGCTGCCGACTGGGCAATGGAGCGCCTGCCGGCCCAGTATCAGCCCGTCATACTTGAAGCTAG
ACAGGCTTATCTTGGACAAGAAGAAGATCGCTTGGCCTCGCGCGCAGATCAGTTGGAAGAATTTGTCCAC
TACGTGAAAGGCGAGATCACCAAGGTAGTCGGCAAATAACCCTCGAGCCACCCATGACCAAAATCCCTTA
ACGTGAGTTACGCGTCGTTCCACTGAGCGTCAGACCCCGTAGAAAAGATCAAAGGATCTTCTTGAGATCC
TTTTTTTCTGCGCGTAATCTGCTGCTTGCAAACAAAAAAACCACCGCTACCAGCGGTGGTTTGTTTGCCG
GATCAAGAGCTACCAACTCTTTTTCCGAAGGTAACTGGCTTCAGCAGAGCGCAGATACCAAATACTGTCC
TTCTAGTGTAGCCGTAGTTAGGCCACCACTTCAAGAACTCTGTAGCACCGCCTACATACCTCGCTCTGCT
AATCCTGTTACCAGTGGCTGCTGCCAGTGGCGATAAGTCGTGTCTTACCGGGTTGGACTCAAGACGATAG
TTACCGGATAAGGCGCAGCGGTCGGGCTGAACGGGGGGTTCGTGCACACAGCCCAGCTTGGAGCGAACGA
CCTACACCGAACTGAGATACCTACAGCGTGAGCATTGAGAAAGCGCCACGCTTCCCGAAGGGAGAAAGGC
GGACAGGTATCCGGTAAGCGGCAGGGTCGGAACAGGAGAGCGCACGAGGGAGCTTCCAGGGGGAAACGCC
TGGTATCTTTATAGTCCTGTCGGGTTTCGCCACCTCTGACTTGAGCGTCGATTTTTGTGATGCTCGTCAG
GGGGGCGGAGCCTATGGAAAAACGCCAGCAACGCGGCCTTTTTACGGTTCCTGGCCTTTTGCTGGCCTTT
TGCTCACATGTTCTTTCCTGCGTTATCCCCTGATTCTGTGGATAACCGTATTACCGCCTTTGAGTGAGCT
GATACCGCTCGCCGCAGCCGAACGACCGAGCGCAGCGAGTCAGTGAGCGAGGAAGCGGAAGAGCGCCCAA
TACGCAAACCGCCTCTCCCCGCGCGTTGGCCGATTCATTAATGCAGCTGGCACGACAGGTTTCCCGACTG
GAAAGCGGGCAGTGAGCGCAACGCAATTAATACGCGTACCGCTAGCCAGGAAGAGTTTGTAGAAACGCAA
AAAGGCCATCCGTCAGGATGGCCTTCTGCTTAGTTTGATGCCTGGCAGTTTATGGCGGGCGTCCTGCCCG
CCACCCTCCGGGCCGTTGCTTCACAACGTTCAAATCCGCTCCCGGCGGATTTGTCCTACTCAGGAGAGCG
TTCACCGACAAACAACAGATAAAACGAAAGGCCCAGTCTTCCGACTGAGCCTTTCGTTTTATTTGATGCC
TGGCAGTTCCCTACTCTCGCGTTAACGCTAGCATGG
Features (pLannotate 1.2.2; 8 found; start..end, strand, type, name):
      3..39      -  CDS            lacZα (fragment): LacZα fragment of β-galactosidase; lacZ fragment
    596..619     +  promoter       Pc promoter (fragment): intI1 (promoter lies within the coding sequence); class 1 integron promoter
    795..851     +  CDS            GmR (fragment): gentamycin acetyltransferase; aacC1; confers resistance to gentamycin
    858..1649    +  CDS            SmR: aminoglycoside adenylyltransferase (Murphy, 1985); aadA; confers resistance to spectinomycin and streptomycin
   1742..2330    +  rep_origin     ori: high-copy-number ColE1/pMB1/pBR322/pUC origin of replication
   2513..2605    +  CDS            lacI (fragment): lac repressor; lacI; The lac repressor binds to the lac operator to inhibit transcription in E. coli. This inhibition can be relieved by adding lactose or isopropyl-β-D-thiogalactopyranoside (IPTG).
   2660..2687    -  terminator     rrnB T2 terminator: transcription terminator T2 from the E. coli rrnB gene
   2819..2862    +  terminator     rrnB T1 terminator: Escherichia coli rrnB; transcription terminator T1 from the E. coli rrnB gene
