[The description below was written by a language model from this plasmid's Addgene catalogue record and pLannotate feature annotations shown in this document.]
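Description:
pFUSB4_CTGA is a small (about 2.9 kb) Golden Gate TALEN assembly intermediate built on the pFUS_B4 array backbone. It carries a preassembled synthetic block of four TAL effector repeats with the RVD order HD NG NN NI. Under the standard RVD code these correspond to the bases C, T, G and A, as reflected in the plasmid name. Although the catalogue classifies it under mammalian expression and TALEN vectors, the annotated features show no eukaryotic promoter, polyadenylation signal or nuclease domain. It is therefore best understood as a cloning module rather than an expression construct in its own right. The repeat array itself was not recognised by the automated annotation, so its exact position is not recorded. It presumably lies in the unannotated region between the residual lacZα fragment and the resistance cassette.

The plasmid is propagated in E. coli from a high-copy ColE1/pUC-type origin and selected with spectinomycin through the aadA (SmR) aminoglycoside adenylyltransferase gene. This gene sits downstream of a fragment of the class 1 integron Pc promoter and a short remnant of a gentamicin resistance gene. Only small fragments of lacZα and lacI remain, which is consistent with a lacZ screening cassette having been displaced when the repeats were inserted by Golden Gate cloning. The rrnB T1 and T2 terminators flank the cloning region and help insulate it from read-through transcription.

The associated publication describes a simplified 15-RVD GoldyTALEN design for in vivo genome engineering. In that context, this plasmid appears to be one member of a library of ready-made four-repeat modules, which would be combined with other repeat arrays into a final TALEN scaffold to speed construction of custom nucleases.
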