Addgene plasmid #48488: pFUSB4_CTGA
Depositing lab: Stephen Ekker. Depositing organization: Mayo Foundation for Medical Education and Research. Publication: High Efficiency In Vivo Genome Engineering with a Simplified 15-RVD GoldyTALEN Design. Ma AC, Lee HB, Clark KJ, Ekker SC. PLoS One. 2013 May 29;8(5):e65259. doi: 10.1371/journal.pone.0065259. Print 2013. PubMed 23734242.
Backbone
  Vector backbone: pFUS_B4
  Vector type: Mammalian Expression, TALEN
Growth in bacteria
  Bacterial resistance: Spectinomycin, 50 μg/mL
  Growth temperature: 37°C
  Growth strain: Top10
  Copy number: Unknown
Gene/Insert
  Gene/Insert name: RVD sequence: HD NG NN NI
  Species: Synthetic
  Cloning method: Unknown
  Sequencing primers: 5′ ttgatgcctggcagttccct; 3′ cgaaccgaacaggcttatgt
Terms and licenses: Academic/Nonprofit Terms; Industry Terms: Not Available to Industry
Depositor comments: Plasmid was created using Golden Gate cloning.
How to cite: pFUSB4_CTGA was a gift from Stephen Ekker (Addgene plasmid # 48488 ; http://n2t.net/addgene:48488 ; RRID:Addgene_48488)
