>Addgene plasmid #48488 | pFUSB4_CTGA | addgene partial sequence | sequence record 70858 | pCR8_F1 5'-ttgatgcctggcagttccct-3'
GTTTTCCCAGTCACGACGTTGTAAAACGACGGCCAGTCTTAAGCGTCTCATGGCCTGACCCCGGACCAAG
TGGTGGCTATCGCCAGCCACGATGGCGGCAAGCAAGCGCTCGAAACGGTGCAGCGGCTGTTGCCGGTGCT
GTGCCAGGACCATGGCCTGACCCCGGACCAAGTGGTGGCTATCGCCAGCAACGGTGGCGGCAAGCAAGCG
CTCGAAACGGTGCAGCGGCTGTTGCCGGTGCTGTGCCAGGACCATGGCCTGACCCCGGACCAAGTGGTGG
CTATCGCCAGCAACAATGGCGGCAAGCAAGCGCTCGAAACGGTGCAGCGGCTGTTGCCGGTGCTGTGCCA
GGACCATGGCCTGACCCCGGACCAAGTGGTGGCTATCGCCAGCAACATTGGCGGCAAGCAAGCGCTCGAA
ACGGTGCAGCGGCTGTTGCCGGTGCTGTGCCAGGACCATGGCCTGACCCCGGACCAAGTGGTGGCTATCG
AGACGTCTAGACCAGCCAGGACAGAAATGCCTCGACTTCGCTGCTACCCAAGGTTGCCGGGTGACGCACA
CCGTGGAAACGGATGAAGGCACGAACCCAGTGGACATAAGCCTGTTCGGTTCGTAAGCTGTAATGCAAGT
AGCGTATGCGCTCACGCAACTGGTCCAGAACCTTGACCGAACGCAGCGGTGGTAACGGCGCAGTGGCGGT
TTTCATGGCTTGTTATGACTGTTTTTTTGGGGTACAGTCTATGCCTCGGGCATCCAAGCAGCAAGCGCGT
TACGCCGTGGGTCGATGTTTGATGTTATGGAGCAGCAACGATGTTACGCAGCA
